>Addgene plasmid #233385 | XZ377 (PB) EF1a-VEGFR1sp-3xFlag-VEGFR1(ecto+TM)-TS-ADAR2dd(QA)-export-IRESv0-VEGFR2sp-HA-VEGFR2(Ecto+TM)-TS-tdMCP-export | addgene full sequence | sequence record 467482 | Addgene NGS Result
GAAGATCCTTTGATCTTTTCTACGGGGTCTGACGCTCAGTGGAACGAAAACTCACGTTAAGGGATTTTGG
TCATGAGATTATCAAAAAGGATCTTCACCTAGATCCTTTTAAATTAAAAATGAAGTTTTAAATCAATCTA
AAGTATATATGAGTAAACTTGGTCTGACAGTTACCAATGCTTAATCAGTGAGGCACCTATCTCAGCGATC
TGTCTATTTCGTTCATCCATAGTTGCCTGACTCCCCGTCGTGTAGATAACTACGATACGGGAGGGCTTAC
CATCTGGCCCCAGTGCTGCAATGATACCGCGAGACCCACGCTCACCGGCTCCAGATTTATCAGCAATAAA
CCAGCCAGCCGGAAGGGCCGAGCGCAGAAGTGGTCCTGCAACTTTATCCGCCTCCATCCAGTCTATTAAT
TGTTGCCGGGAAGCTAGAGTAAGTAGTTCGCCAGTTAATAGTTTGCGCAACGTTGTTGCCATTGCTACAG
GCATCGTGGTGTCACGCTCGTCGTTTGGTATGGCTTCATTCAGCTCCGGTTCCCAACGATCAAGGCGAGT
TACATGATCCCCCATGTTGTGCAAAAAAGCGGTTAGCTCCTTCGGTCCTCCGATCGTTGTCAGAAGTAAG
TTGGCCGCAGTGTTATCACTCATGGTTATGGCAGCACTGCATAATTCTCTTACTGTCATGCCATCCGTAA
GATGCTTTTCTGTGACTGGTGAGTACTCAACCAAGTCATTCTGAGAATAGTGTATGCGGCGACCGAGTTG
CTCTTGCCCGGCGTCAATACGGGATAATACCGCGCCACATAGCAGAACTTTAAAAGTGCTCATCATTGGA
AAACGTTCTTCGGGGCGAAAACTCTCAAGGATCTTACCGCTGTTGAGATCCAGTTCGATGTAACCCACTC
GTGCACCCAACTGATCTTCAGCATCTTTTACTTTCACCAGCGTTTCTGGGTGAGCAAAAACAGGAAGGCA
AAATGCCGCAAAAAAGGGAATAAGGGCGACACGGAAATGTTGAATACTCATACTCTTCCTTTTTCAATAT
TATTGAAGCATTTATCAGGGTTATTGTCTCATGAGCGGATACATATTTGAATGTATTTAGAAAAATAAAC
AAATAGGGGTTCCGCGCACATTTCCCCGAAAAGTGCCACCTAAATTGTAAGCGTTAATATTTTGTTAAAA
TTCGCGTTAAATTTTTGTTAAATCAGCTCATTTTTTAACCAATAGGCCGAAATCGGCAAAATCCCTTATA
AATCAAAAGAATAGACCGAGATAGGGT
[37 nt withheld, positions 1288-1324]
AAAGAACGTGGACTCCAACGTCAAAGG
[49 nt withheld, positions 1352-1400]
T
[91 nt withheld, positions 1402-1492]
G
[124 nt withheld, positions 1494-1617]
CCCATTCGCCATTCAGGCTGCGCAACTGTTGGGAAGGGCGATCGGTGCGGGCCTCTTCGCTATTACGCCA
GCTGGCGAAAGGGGGATGTGCTGCAAGGCGATTAAGTTGGGTAACGCCAGGGTTTTCCCAGTCACGACGT
TGTAAAACGACGGCCAGTGAGCGCGCCTCGTTCATTCACGTTTTTGAACCCGTGGAGGACGGGCAGACTC
GCGGTGCAAATGTGTTTTACAGCGTGATGGAGCAGATGAAGATGCTCGACACGCTGCAGAACACGCAGCT
AGATTAACCCTAGAAAGATAATCATATTGTGACGTACGTTAAAGATAATCATGTGTAAAATTGACGCATG
TGTTTTATCGGTCTGTATATCGAGGTTTATTTATTAATTTGAATAGATATTAAGTTTTATTATATTTACA
CTTACATACTAATAATAAATTCAACAAACAATTTATTTATGTTTATTTATTTATTAAAAAAAACAAAAAC
TCAAAATTTCTTCTATAAAGTAACAAAACTTTTATGAGGGACAGCCCCCCCCCAAAGCCCCCAGGGATGT
AATTACGTCCCTCCCCCGCTAGGGGGCAGCAGCGAGCCGCCCGGGGCTCCGCTCCGGTCCGGCGCTCCCC
CCGCATCCCAGAGCCGGCAGCGTGCGGGGACAGCCCGGGCACGGGGAAGGTGGCACGGGATCGCTTTCCT
CTGAACGCTTCTCGCTGCTCTTTGAGCCTGCAGACACCTGGGGGGATACGGGGAAAAGGCCTCCACGGCC
ACAATTGCATGAAGAATCTGCTTAGGGTTAGGCGTTTTGCGCTGCTTCGTACGGGCCAGATATACGCGTG
GCTCCGGTGCCCGTCAGTGGGCAGAGCGCACATCGCCCACAGTCCCCGAGAAGTTGGGGGGAGGGGTCGG
CAATTGAACCGGTGCCTAGAGAAGGTGGCGCGGGGTAAACTGGGAAAGTGATGTCGTGTACTGGCTCCGC
CTTTTTCCCGAGGGTGGGGGAGAACCGTATATAAGTGCAGTAGTCGCCGTGAACGTTCTTTTTCGCAACG
GGTTTGCCGCCAGAACACAGGTAAGTGCCGTGTGTGGTTCCCGCGGGCCTGGCCTCTTTACGGGTTATGG
CCCTTGCGTGCCTTGAATTACTTCCACCTGGCTGCAGTACGTGATTCTTGATCCCGAGCTTCGGGTTGGA
AGTGGGTGGGAGAGTTCGAGGCCTTGCGCTTAAGGAGCCCCTTCGCCTCGTGCTTGAGTTGAGGCCTGGC
CTGGGCGCTGGGGCCGCCGCGTGCGAATCTGGTGGCACCTTCGCGCCTGTCTCGCTGCTTTCGATAAGTC
TCTAGCCATTTAAAATTTTTGATGACCTGCTGCGACGCTTTTTTTCTGGCAAGATAGTCTTGTAAATGCG
GGCCAAGATCTGCACACTGGTATTTCGGTTTTTGGGGCCGCGGGCGGCGACGGGGCCCGTGCGTCCCAGC
GCACATGTTCGGCGAGGCGGGGCCTGCGAGCGCGGCCACCGAGAATCGGACGGGGGTAGTCTCAAGCTGG
CCGGCCTGCTCTGGTGCCTGGCCTCGCGCCGCCGTGTATCGCCCCGCCCTGGGCGGCAAGGCTGGCCCGG
TCGGCACCAGTTGCGTGAGCGGAAAGATGGCCGCTTCCCGGCCCTGCTGCAGGGAGCTCAAAATGGAGGA
CGCGGCGCTCGGGAGAGCGGGCGGGTGAGTCACCCACACAAAGGAAAAGGGCCTTTCCGTCCTCAGCCGT
CGCTTCATGTGACTCCACGGAGTACCGGGCGCCGTCCAGGCACCTCGATTAGTTCTCGAGCTTTTGGAGT
ACGTCGTCTTTAGGTTGGGGGGAGGGGTTTTATGCGATGGAGTTTCCCCACACTGAGTGGGTGGAGACTG
AAGTTAGGCCAGCTTGGCACTTGATGTAATTCTCCTTGGAATTTGCCCTTTTTGAGTTTGGATCTTGGTT
CATTCTCAAGCCTCAGACAGTGGTTCAAAGTTTTTTTCTTCCATTTCAGGTGTCGTGAATCTAGAAGCCA
CCATGGTCAGCTACTGGGACACCGGGGTCCTGCTGTGCGCGCTGCTCAGCTGTCTGCTTCTCACAGGATC
TAGTTCAGGTGACTACAAGGATCACGATGGGGATTACAAAGATCATGACATTGACTACAAGGATGACGAT
GATAAGGGTACCTCAAAATTAAAAGATCCTGAACTGAGTTTAAAAGGCACCCAGCACATCATGCAAGCAG
GCCAGACACTGCATCTCCAATGCAGGGGGGAAGCAGCCCATAAATGGTCTTTGCCTGAAATGGTGAGTAA
GGAAAGCGAAAGGCTGAGCATAACTAAATCTGCCTGTGGAAGAAATGGCAAACAATTCTGCAGTACTTTA
ACCTTGAACACAGCTCAAGCAAACCACACTGGCTTCTACAGCTGCAAATATCTAGCTGTACCTACTTCAA
AGAAGAAGGAAACAGAATCTGCAATCTATATATTTATTAGTGATACAGGTAGACCTTTCGTAGAGATGTA
CAGTGAAATCCCCGAAATTATACACATGACTGAAGGAAGGGAGCTCGTCATTCCCTGCCGGGTTACGTCA
CCTAACATCACTGTTACTTTAAAAAAGTTTCCACTTGACACTTTGATCCCTGATGGAAAACGCATAATCT
GGGACAGTAGAAAGGGCTTCATCATATCAAATGCAACGTACAAAGAAATAGGGCTTCTGACCTGTGAAGC
AACAGTCAATGGGCATTTGTATAAGACAAACTATCTCACACATCGACAAACCAATACAATCATAGATGTC
CAAATAAGCACACCACGCCCAGTCAAATTACTTAGAGGCCATACTCTTGTTCTCAATTGTACTGCTACCA
CTCCCTTGAACACGAGAGTTCAAATGACCTGGAGTTACCCTGATGAAAAAAATAAGAGAGCTTCCGTAAG
GCGACGAATTGACCAAAGCAATTCCCATGCCAACATATTCTACAGTGTTCTTACTATTGACAAAATGCAG
AACAAAGACAAAGGACTTTATACTTGTCGTGTAAGGAGTGGACCATCATTCAAATCTGTTAACACCTCAG
TGCATATATATGATAAAGCATTCATCACTGTGAAACATCGAAAACAGCAGGTGCTTGAAACCGTAGCTGG
CAAGCGGTCTTACCGGCTCTCTATGAAAGTGAAGGCATTTCCCTCGCCGGAAGTTGTATGGTTAAAAGAT
GGGTTACCTGCGACTGAGAAATCTGCTCGCTATTTGACTCGTGGCTACTCGTTAATTATCAAGGACGTAA
CTGAAGAGGATGCAGGGAATTATACAATCTTGCTGAGCATAAAACAGTCAAATGTGTTTAAAAACCTCAC
TGCCACTCTAATTGTCAATGTGAAACCCCAGATTTACGAAAAGGCTGTGTCATCGTTTCCAGACCCGGCT
CTCTACCCACTGGGCAGCAGACAAATCCTGACTTGTACCGCATATGGTATCCCTCAACCTACAATCAAGT
GGTTCTGGCACCCCTGTAACCATAATCATTCCGAAGCAAGGTGTGACTTTTGTTCCAATAATGAAGAGTC
CTTTATCCTGGATGCTGACAGCAACATGGGAAACAGAATTGAGAGCATCACTCAGCGCATGGCAATAATA
GAAGGAAAGAATAAGATGGCTAGCACCTTGGTTGTGGCTGACTCTAGAATTTCTGGAATCTACATTTGCA
TAGCTTCCAATAAAGTTGGGACTGTGGGAAGAAACATAAGCTTTTATATCACAGATGTGCCAAATGGGTT
TCATGTTAACTTGGAAAAAATGCCGACGGAAGGAGAGGACCTGAAACTGTCTTGCACAGTTAACAAGTTC
TTATACAGAGACGTTACTTGGATTTTACTGCGGACAGTTAATAACAGAACAATGCACTACAGTATTAGCA
AGCAAAAAATGGCCATCACTAAGGAGCACTCCATCACTCTTAATCTTACCATCATGAATGTTTCCCTGCA
AGATTCAGGCACCTATGCCTGCAGAGCCAGGAATGTATACACAGGGGAAGAAATCCTCCAGAAGAAAGAA
ATTACAATCAGAGATCAGGAAGCACCATACCTCCTGCGAAACCTCAGTGATCACACAGTGGCCATCAGCA
GTTCCACCACTTTAGACTGTCATGCTAATGGTGTCCCCGAGCCTCAGATCACTTGGTTTAAAAACAACCA
CAAAATACAACAAGAGCCTGGAATTATTTTAGGACCAGGAAGCAGCACGCTGTTTATTGAAAGAGTCACA
GAAGAGGATGAAGGTGTCTATCACTGCAAAGCCACCAACCAGAAGGGCTCTGTGGAAAGTTCAGCATACC
TCACTGTTCAAGGAACCTCGGACAAGAGTAATCTGGAGCTGATCACTCTAACATGCACCTGTGTGGCTGC
GACTCTCTTCTGGCTCCTATTAACCCTCTTTATCCTGAGGGCGGCCGCCAAGAGCAGGATCACCAGCGAG
GGCGAGTACATCCCCCTGGACCAGATCGACATCAACGTGTTGCACTTGGATCAAACGCCATCTCGCCAGC
CTATTCCCAGTGAGGGTCTTCAGCTGCATTTACCGCAGGTTTTAGCTGACGCTGTCTCACGCCTGGTCCT
GGGTAAGTTTGGTGACCTGACCGACAACTTCTCCTCCCCTCACGCTCGCAGAAAAGTGCTGGCTGGAGTC
GTCATGACAACAGGCACAGATGTTAAAGATGCCAAGGTGATAAGTGTTTCTACAGGAACAAAATGTATTA
ATGGTGAATACATGAGTGATCGTGGCCTTGCATTAAATGACTGCCATGCAGAAATAATATCTCGGAGATC
CTTGCTCAGATTTCTTTATACACAACTTGAGCTTTACTTAAATAACAAAGATGATCAAAAAAGATCCATC
TTTCAGAAATCAGAGCGAGGGGGGTTTAGGCTGAAGGAGAATGTCCAGTTTCATCTGTACATCAGCACCT
CTCCCTGTGGAGATGCCAGAATCTTCTCACCACATGAGCCAATCCTGGAAGAACCAGCAGATAGACACCC
AAATCGTAAAGCAAGAGGACAGCTACGGACCAAAATAGAGTCTGGTCAGGGGACGATTCCAGTGCGCTCC
AATGCGAGCATCCAAGCGTGGGACGGGGTGCTGCAAGGGGAGCGGCTGCTCACCATGTCCTGCAGTGACA
AGATTGCACGCTGGAACGTGGTGGGCATCCAGGGATCCCTGCTCAGCATTTTCGTGGAGCCCATTTACTT
CTCGAGCATCATCCTGGGCAGCCTTTACCACGGGGACCACCTTTCCAGGGCCATGTACCAGCGGATCTCC
AACATAGAGGACCTGCCACCTCTCTACACCCTCAACAAGCCTTTGCTCAGTGGCATCAGCAATGCAGAAG
CACGGCAGCCAGGGAAGGCCCCCAACTTCAGTGTCAACTGGACGGTAGGCGACTCCGCTATTGAGGTCAT
CAACGCCACGACTGGGAAGGATGAGCTGGGCCGCGCGTCCCGCCTGTGTAAGCACGCGTTGTACTGTCGC
TGGATGCGTGTGCACGGCAAGGTTCCCTCCCACTTACTACGCTCCAAGATTACCAAACCCAACGTGTACC
ATGAGTCCAAGCTGGCGGCAAAGGAGTACCAGGCCGCCAAGGCGCGTCTGTTCACAGCCTTCATCAAGGC
GGGGCTGGGGGCCTGGGTGGAGAAGCCCACCGAGCAGGACCAGTTCTCACTCACGCCCTTCTGCTACGAG
AACGAGGTGTGATAGCCCCTCTCCCTCCCCCCCCCCTAACGTTACTGGCCGAAGCCGCTTGGAATAAGGC
CGGTGTGCGTTTGTCTATATGTTATTTTCCACCATATTGCCGTCTTTTGGCAATGTGAGGGCCCGGAAAC
CTGGCCCTGTCTTCTTGACGAGCATTCCTAGGGGTCTTTCCCCTCTCGCCAAAGGAATGCAAGGTCTGTT
GAATGTCGTGAAGGAAGCAGTTCCTCTGGAAGCTTCTTGAAGACAAACAACGTCTGTAGCGACCCTTTGC
AGGCAGCGGAACCCCCCACCTGGCGACAGGTGCCTCTGCGGCCAAAAGCCACGTGTATAAGATACACCTG
CAAAGGCGGCACAACCCCAGTGCCACGTTGTGAGTTGGATAGTTGTGGAAAGAGTCAAATGGCTCTCCTC
AAGCGTATTCAACAAGGGGCTGAAGGATGCCCAGAAGGTACCCCATTGTATGGGATCTGATCTGGGGCCT
CGGTACACATGCTTTACATGTGTTTAGTCGAGGTTAAAAAAACGTCTAGGCCCCCCGAACCACGGGGACG
TGGTTTTCCTTTGAAAAACACGATGATAATATGGCCACAACCATGGAGAGCAAGGTGCTGCTGGCCGTCG
CCCTGTGGCTCTGCGTGGAGACCCGGGCCGCCTCTGTGTACCCATACGATGTTCCAGATTACGCTGGTTT
GCCTAGTGTTTCTCTTGATCTGCCCAGGCTCAGCATACAAAAAGACATACTTACAATTAAGGCTAATACA
ACTCTTCAAATTACTTGCAGGGGACAGAGGGACTTGGACTGGCTTTGGCCCAATAATCAGAGTGGCAGTG
AGCAAAGGGTGGAGGTGACTGAGTGCAGCGATGGCCTCTTCTGTAAGACACTCACAATTCCAAAAGTGAT
CGGAAATGACACTGGAGCCTACAAGTGCTTCTACCGGGAAACTGACTTGGCCTCGGTCATTTATGTCTAT
GTTCAAGATTACAGATCTCCATTTATTGCTTCTGTTAGTGACCAACATGGAGTCGTGTACATTACTGAGA
ACAAAAACAAAACTGTGGTGATTCCATGTCTCGGGTCCATTTCAAATCTCAACGTGTCACTTTGTGCAAG
ATACCCAGAAAAGAGATTTGTTCCTGATGGTAACAGAATTTCCTGGGACAGCAAGAAGGGCTTTACTATT
CCCAGCTACATGATCAGCTATGCTGGCATGGTCTTCTGTGAAGCAAAAATTAATGATGAAAGTTACCAGT
CTATTATGTACATAGTTGTCGTTGTAGGGTATAGGATTTATGATGTGGTTCTGAGTCCGTCTCATGGAAT
TGAACTATCTGTTGGAGAAAAGCTTGTCTTAAATTGTACAGCAAGAACTGAACTAAATGTGGGGATTGAC
TTCAACTGGGAATACCCTTCTTCGAAGCATCAGCATAAGAAACTTGTAAACCGAGACCTAAAAACCCAGT
CTGGGAGTGAGATGAAGAAATTTTTGAGCACCTTAACTATAGATGGTGTAACCCGGAGTGACCAAGGATT
GTACACCTGTGCAGCATCCAGTGGGCTGATGACCAAGAAGAACAGCACATTTGTCAGGGTCCATGAAAAA
CCTTTTGTTGCTTTTGGAAGTGGCATGGAATCTCTGGTGGAAGCCACGGTGGGGGAGCGTGTCAGAATCC
CTGCGAAGTACCTTGGTTACCCACCCCCAGAAATAAAATGGTATAAAAATGGAATACCCCTTGAGTCCAA
TCACACAATTAAAGCGGGGCATGTACTGACGATTATGGAAGTGAGTGAAAGAGACACAGGAAATTACACT
GTCATCCTTACCAATCCCATTTCAAAGGAGAAGCAGAGCCATGTGGTCTCTCTGGTTGTGTATGTCCCAC
CCCAGATTGGTGAGAAATCTCTAATCTCTCCTGTGGATTCCTACCAGTACGGCACCACTCAAACGCTGAC
ATGTACGGTCTATGCCATTCCTCCCCCGCATCACATCCACTGGTATTGGCAGTTGGAGGAAGAGTGCGCC
AACGAGCCCAGCCAAGCTGTCTCAGTGACAAACCCATACCCTTGTGAAGAATGGAGAAGTGTGGAGGACT
TCCAGGGAGGAAATAAAATTGAAGTTAATAAAAATCAATTTGCTCTAATTGAAGGAAAAAACAAAACTGT
AAGTACCCTTGTTATCCAAGCGGCAAATGTGTCAGCTTTGTACAAATGTGAAGCGGTCAACAAAGTCGGG
AGAGGAGAGAGGGTGATCTCCTTCCACGTGACCAGGGGTCCTGAAATTACTTTGCAACCTGACATGCAGC
CCACTGAGCAGGAGAGCGTGTCTTTGTGGTGCACTGCAGACAGATCTACGTTTGAGAACCTCACATGGTA
CAAGCTTGGCCCACAGCCTCTGCCAATCCATGTGGGAGAGTTGCCCACACCTGTTTGCAAGAACTTGGAT
ACTCTTTGGAAATTGAATGCCACCATGTTCTCTAATAGCACAAATGACATTTTGATCATGGAGCTTAAGA
ATGCATCCTTGCAGGACCAAGGAGACTATGTCTGCCTTGCTCAAGACAGGAAGACCAAGAAAAGACATTG
CGTGGTCAGGCAGCTCACAGTCCTAGAGCGTGTGGCACCCACGATCACAGGAAACCTGGAGAATCAGACG
ACAAGTATTGGGGAAAGCATCGAAGTCTCATGCACGGCATCTGGGAATCCCCCTCCACAGATCATGTGGT
TTAAAGATAATGAGACCCTTGTAGAAGACTCAGGCATTGTATTGAAGGATGGGAACCGGAACCTCACTAT
CCGCAGAGTGAGGAAGGAGGACGAAGGCCTCTACACCTGCCAGGCATGCAGTGTTCTTGGCTGTGCAAAA
GTGGAGGCATTTTTCATAATAGAAGGTGCCCAGGAAAAGACGAACTTGGAAATCATTATTCTAGTAGGCA
CGGCGGTGATTGCCATGTTCTTCTGGCTACTTCTTGTCATCATCGGTACCGCGGCCGCCAAGAGCAGGAT
CACCAGCGAGGGCGAGTACATCCCCCTGGACCAGATCGACATCAACGTGATGGCGAGCAACTTTACGCAA
TTTGTGTTGGTTGACAATGGTGGCACCGGAGACGTAACTGTTGCGCCAAGCAATTTTGCGAACGGGATTG
CAGAATGGATAAGTAGTAACAGCCGGAGTCAGGCATATAAAGTCACATGCTCAGTTCGCCAAAGTTCCGC
ACAGAACCGAAAATATACCATAAAGGTAGAAGTGCCAAAAGGGGCGTGGCGATCTTATCTTAATATGGAG
CTTACGATCCCAATCTTTGCGACTAATTCAGACTGCGAGCTGATTGTCAAGGCCATGCAAGGTCTTTTGA
AAGACGGTAACCCGATTCCCTCTGCGATCGCCGCCAACTCAGGAATATATGGTGGCGGAACCGGTGGCGG
GTCCATGGCCTCCAATTTTACACAGTTTGTGCTCGTGGACAACGGCGGCACTGGAGACGTCACAGTAGCT
CCAAGTAACTTTGCGAATGGGATAGCCGAGTGGATCTCTTCCAATTCAAGATCACAAGCCTATAAGGTGA
CTTGTAGTGTACGCCAATCTAGTGCCCAGAACCGGAAGTATACCATTAAAGTGGAGGTCCCCAAAGGTGC
ATGGCGCTCATACTTGAATATGGAATTGACGATTCCGATATTTGCGACCAATAGCGACTGCGAGCTTATT
GTAAAAGCCATGCAAGGACTTCTGAAAGATGGCAACCCGATACCTTCCGCAATCGCTGCGAATAGCGGAA
TTTACTTCTGCTACGAGAACGAGGTGTGATGATAGCCGGCTAGCTCGAGGAGGGCCCGAACAAAAACTCA
TCTCAGAAGAGGATCTGAATAGCGCCGTCGACCATCATCATAATCATCATTGAGTTTAAACCCGCTGATC
AGCCTCGACTGTGCCTTCTAGTTGCCAGCCATCTGTTGTTTGCCCCTCCCCCGTGCCTTCCTTGACCCTG
GAAGGTGCCACTCCCACTGTCCTTTCCTAATAAAATGAGGAAATTGCATCGCATTGTCTGAGTAGGTGTC
ATTCTATTCTGGGGGGTGGGGTGGGGCAGGACAGCAAGGGGGAGGATTGGGAAGACAATAGCAGGCATGC
TGGGGACGCGGCCGCAATTTAACGCGAATTAATTCTGTGGAATGTGTGTCAGTTAGGGTGTGGAAAGTCC
CCAGGCTCCCCAGCAGGCAGAAGTATGCAAAGCATGCATCTCAATTAGTCAGCAACCAGGTGTGGAAAGT
CCCCAGGCTCCCCAGCAGGCAGAAGTATGCAAAGCATGCATCTCAATTAGTCAGCAACCATAGTCCCGCC
CCTAACTCCGCCCATCCCGCCCCTAACTCCGCCCAGTTCCGCCCATTCTCCGCCCCATGGCTGACTAATT
TTTTTTATTTATGCAGAGGCCGAGGCCGCCTCTGCCTCTGAGCTATTCCAGAAGTAGTGAGGAGGCTTTT
TTGGAGGCCTAGGCTTTTGCAAAAAGCTCCCGGGAGCTTGTATATCCATTTTCGGATCTGATCAGCACGT
GATGACCGAGTACAAGCCCACGGTGCGCCTCGCCACCCGCGACGACGTCCCCAGGGCCGTACGCACCCTC
GCCGCCGCGTTCGCCGACTACCCCGCCACGCGCCACACCGTCGATCCGGACCGCCACATCGAGCGGGTCA
CCGAGCTGCAAGAACTCTTCCTCACGCGCGTCGGGCTCGACATCGGCAAGGTGTGGGTCGCGGACGACGG
CGCCGCCGTGGCGGTCTGGACCACGCCGGAGAGCGTCGAAGCGGGGGCGGTGTTCGCCGAGATCGGCCCG
CGCATGGCCGAGTTGAGCGGTTCCCGGCTGGCCGCGCAGCAACAGATGGAAGGCCTCCTGGCGCCGCACC
GGCCCAAGGAGCCCGCGTGGTTCCTGGCCACCGTCGGAGTCTCGCCCGACCACCAGGGCAAGGGTCTGGG
CAGCGCCGTCGTGCTCCCCGGAGTGGAGGCGGCCGAGCGCGCCGGGGTGCCCGCCTTCCTGGAGACCTCC
GCGCCCCGCAACCTCCCCTTCTACGAGCGGCTCGGCTTCACCGTCACCGCCGACGTCGAGGTGCCCGAAG
GACCGCGCACCTGGTGCATGACCCGCAAGCCCGGTGCCGCCACGAACTTCTCTCTGTTAAAGCAAGCAGG
TGACGTGGAAGAAAACCCCGGTCCCGGATCCATGGTGTCTAAGGGCGAAGAGCTGATTAAGGAGAACATG
CACATGAAGCTGTACATGGAGGGCACCGTGGACAACCATCACTTCAAGTGCACATCCGAGGGCGAAGGCA
AGCCCTACGAGGGCACCCAGACCATGAGAATCAAGGTGGTCGAGGGCGGCCCTCTCCCCTTCGCCTTCGA
CATCCTGGCTACTAGCTTCCTCTACGGCAGCAAGACCTTCATCAACCACACCCAGGGCATCCCCGACTTC
TTCAAGCAGTCCTTCCCTGAGGGCTTCACATGGGAGAGAGTCACCACATACGAGGACGGGGGCGTGCTGA
CCGCTACCCAGGACACCAGCCTCCAGGACGGCTGCCTCATCTACAACGTCAAGATCAGAGGGGTGAACTT
CACATCCAACGGCCCTGTGATGCAGAAGAAAACACTCGGCTGGGAGGCCTTCACCGAAACGCTGTACCCC
GCTGACGGCGGCCTGGAAGGCAGAAACGACATGGCCCTGAAGCTCGTGGGCGGGAGCCATCTGATCGCAA
ACGCCAAGACCACATATAGATCCAAGAAACCCGCTAAGAACCTCAAGATGCCTGGCGTCTACTATGTGGA
CTACAGACTGGAAAGAATCAAGGAGGCCAACAACGAAACCTACGTCGAGCAGCACGAGGTGGCAGTGGCC
AGATACTGCGACCTCCCTAGCAAACTGGGGCACAAACTTAATTAAGTCGACAATCAACCTCTGGATTACA
AAATTTGTGAAAGATTGACTGGTATTCTTAACTATGTTGCTCCTTTTACGCTATGTGGATACGCTGCTTT
AATGCCTTTGTATCATGCGTTAACTAAACTTGTTTATTGCAGCTTATAATGGTTACAAATAAAGCAATAG
CATCACAAATTTCACAAATAAAGCATTTTTTTCACTGCATTCTAGTTGTGGTTTGTCCAAACTCATCAAT
GTATCTTATCATGTCTGGAATTGACTCAAATGATGTCAATTAGTCTATCAGAAGCTCATCTGGTCTCCCT
TCCGGGGGACAAGACATCCCTGTTTAATATTTAAACAGCAGTGTTCCCAAACTGGGTTCTTATATCCCTT
GCTCTGGTCAACCAGGTTGCAGGGTTTCCTGTCCTCACAGGAACGAAGTCCCTAAAGAAACAGTGGCAGC
CAGGTTTAGCCCCGGAATTGACTGGATTCCTTTTTTAGGGCCCATTGGTATGGCTTTTTCCCCGTATCCC
CCCAGGTGTCTGCAGGCTCAAAGAGCAGCGAGAAGCGTTCAGAGGAAAGCGATCCCGTGCCACCTTCCCC
GTGCCCGGGCTGTCCCCGCACGCTGCCGGCTCGGGGATGCGGGGGGAGCGCCGGACCGGAGCGGAGCCCC
GGGCGGCTCGCTGCTGCCCCCTAGCGGGGGAGGGACGTAATTACATCCCTGGGGGCTTTGGGGGGGGGCT
GTCCCTGATATCTATAACAAGAAAATATATATATAATAAGTTATCACGTAAGTAGAACATGAAATAACAA
TATAATTATCGTATGAGTTAAATCTTAAAAGTCACGTAAAAGATAATCATGCGTCATTTTGACTCACGCG
GTCGTTATAGTTCAAAATCAGTGACACTTACCGCATTGACAAGCACGCCTCACGGGAGCTCCAAGCGGCG
ACTGAGATGTCCTAAATGCACAGCGACGGATTCGCGCTATTTAGAAAGAGAGAGCAATATTTCAAGAATG
CATGCGTCAATTTTACGCAGACTATCTTTCTAGGGTTAATCTAGCTGCATCAGGATCATATCGTCGGGTC
TTTTTTCCGGCTCAGTCATCGCCCAAGCTGGCGCTATCTGGGCATCGGGGAGGAAGAAGCCCGTGCCTTT
TCCCGCGAGGTTGAAGCGGCATGGAAAGAGTTTGCCGAGGATGACTGCTGCTGCATTGACGTTGAGCGAA
AACGCACGTTTACCATGATGATTCGGGAAGGTGTGGCCATGCACGCCTTTAACGGTGAACTGTTCGTTCA
GGCCACCTGGGATACCAGTTCGTCGCGGCTTTTCCGGACACAGTTCCGGATGGTCAGCCCGAAGCGCATC
AGCAACCCGAACAATACCGGCGACAGCCGGAACTGCCGTGCCGGTGTGCAGATTAATGACAGCGGTGCGG
CGCTGGGATATTACGTCAGCGAGGACGGGTATCCTGGCTGGATGCCGCAGAAATGGACATGGATACCCCG
TGAGTTACCCGGCGGGCGCGCTTGGCGTAATCATGGTCATAGCTGTTTCCTGTGTGAAATTGTTATCCGC
TCACAATTCCACACAACATACGAGCCGGAAGCATAAAGTGTAAAGCCTGGGGTGCCTAATGAGTGAGCTA
ACTCACATTAATTGCGTTGCGCTCACTGCCCGCTTTCCAGTCGGGAAACCTGTCGTGCCAGCTGCATTAA
TGAATCGGCCAACGCGCGGGGAGAGGCGGTTTGCGTATTGGGCGCTCTTCCGCTTCCTCGCTCACTGACT
CGCTGCGCTCGGTCGTTCGGCTGCGGCGAGCGGTATCAGCTCACTCAAAGGCGGTAATACGGTTATCCAC
AGAATCAGGGGATAACGCAGGAAAGAACATGTGAGCAAAAGGCCAGCAAAAGGCCAGGAACCGTAAAAAG
GCCGCGTTGCTGGCGTTTTTCCATAGGCTCCGCCCCCCTGACGAGCATCACAAAAATCGACGCTCAAGTC
AGAGGTGGCGAAACCCGACAGGACTATAAAGATACCAGGCGTTTCCCCCTGGAAGCTCCCTCGTGCGCTC
TCCTGTTCCGACCCTGCCGCTTACCGGATACCTGTCCGCCTTTCTCCCTTCGGGAAGCGTGGCGCTTTCT
CATAGCTCACGCTGTAGGTATCTCAGTTCGGTGTAGGTCGTTCGCTCCAAGCTGGGCTGTGTGCACGAAC
CCCCCGTTCAGCCCGACCGCTGCGCCTTATCCGGTAACTATCGTCTTGAGTCCAACCCGGTAAGACACGA
CTTATCGCCACTGGCAGCAGCCACTGGTAACAGGATTAGCAGAGCGAGGTATGTAGGCGGTGCTACAGAG
TTCTTGAAGTGGTGGCCTAACTACGGCTACACTAGAAGAACAGTATTTGGTATCTGCGCTCTGCTGAAGC
CAGTTACCTTCGGAAAAAGAGTTGGTAGCTCTTGATCCGGCAAACAAACCACCGCTGGTAGCGGTGGTTT
TTTTGTTTGCAAGCAGCAGATTACGCGCAGAAAAAAAGGATCTCAA
Features (pLannotate 1.2.2; 25 found; start..end, strand, type, name):
    171..1031    -  CDS            AmpR: β-lactamase; bla; confers resistance to ampicillin, carbenicillin, and related antibiotics
   1032..1136    -  promoter       AmpR promoter: bla
   1189..1617    -  rep_origin     f1 ori (sequence partly withheld): f1 bacteriophage origin of replication; arrow indicates direction of (+) strand synthesis
   1622..1777    -  CDS            lacZα (fragment): LacZα fragment of β-galactosidase; lacZ fragment
   1779..1898    +  CDS            B (fragment): PORTL_LAMBD - Experimental evidence at protein level: Swiss-Prot protein existence level 1. Forms the portal vertex of the capsid (PubMed:6228056, PubMed:6232391). This portal plays critical roles in head assembly, genome packaging, neck/tail attachment, and genome ejection (Probable). The portal protein multimerizes as a single ring-shaped homododecamer arranged around a central channel (PubMed:6232391). Binds to the terminase subunits to form the packaging machine (PubMed:7799432). From Escherichia phage lambda (Bacteriophage lambda).
   2457..3635    +  promoter       EF-1α promoter: strong constitutive promoter for human elongation factor EF-1α
   3650..6121    +  CDS            FLT1 (fragment): VGFR1_HUMAN - Also known as FLT, FRT, VEGFR1. Experimental evidence at protein level: Swiss-Prot protein existence level 1. [Isoform 7]: Has a truncated kinase domain; it increases phosphorylation of SRC at 'Tyr-418' by unknown means and promotes tumor cell invasion. From Homo sapiens (Human).
   6137..7345    +  CDS            Adarb1 (fragment): RED1_RAT - Also known as Red1. Experimental evidence at protein level: Swiss-Prot protein existence level 1. Catalyzes the hydrolytic deamination of adenosine to inosine in double-stranded RNA (dsRNA) referred to as A-to-I RNA editing. This may affect gene expression and function in a number of ways that include mRNA translation by changing codons and hence the amino acid sequence of proteins; pre-mRNA splicing by altering splice site recognition sequences; RNA stability by changing sequences involved in nuclease recognition; genetic stability in the case of RNA virus genomes by changing seque
   7373..7959    +  misc_feature   IRES2: internal ribosome entry site (IRES) of the encephalomyocarditis virus (EMCV)
   7960..10341   +  CDS            KDR (fragment): VGFR2_HUMAN - Also known as FLK1, VEGFR2. Experimental evidence at protein level: Swiss-Prot protein existence level 1. Tyrosine-protein kinase that acts as a cell-surface receptor for VEGFA, VEGFC and VEGFD. Plays an essential role in the regulation of angiogenesis, vascular development, vascular permeability, and embryonic hematopoiesis. Promotes proliferation, survival, migration and differentiation of endothelial cells. Promotes reorganization of the actin cytoskeleton. Isoforms lacking a transmembrane domain, such as isoform 2 and isoform 3, may function as decoy receptors for VEGFA, VEGF
  10792..11142   +  CDS            CAPSD_BPMS2 (fragment): Experimental evidence at protein level: Swiss-Prot protein existence level 1. Acts as a translational repressor of viral replicase synthesis late in infection. This latter function is the result of capsid protein interaction with an RNA hairpin which contains the replicase ribosome-binding site. From Escherichia phage MS2 (Bacteriophage MS2).
  11286..11493   +  polyA_signal   bGH poly(A) signal: bovine growth hormone polyadenylation signal
  11531..11860   +  promoter       SV40 promoter: SV40 enhancer and early promoter
  11909..12505   +  CDS            PuroR (fragment): puromycin N-acetyltransferase; pac from Streptomyces; confers resistance to puromycin
  12506..12561   +  CDS            P2A (fragment): 2A peptide from porcine teschovirus-1 polyprotein Eukaryotic ribosomes fail to insert a peptide bond between the Gly and Pro residues, yielding separate polypeptides.
  12569..13279   +  CDS            mTagBFP2: mTagBFP2 is a basic (constitutively fluorescent) blue fluorescent protein published in 2011, derived from Entacmaea quadricolor. It is reported to be a very rapidly-maturing monomer with very low acid sensitivity.
  13289..13395   +  misc_feature   WPRE (fragment): woodchuck hepatitis virus posttranscriptional regulatory element
  13404..13525   +  polyA_signal   SV40 poly(A) signal: SV40 polyadenylation signal
  13543..13635   +  ncRNA          G-CSF SLDE: Accession: RF00183 - G-CSF factor stem-loop destabilising element (SLDE)
  14332..14799   +  CDS            B (fragment): PORTL_LAMBD - Experimental evidence at protein level: Swiss-Prot protein existence level 1. Forms the portal vertex of the capsid (PubMed:6228056, PubMed:6232391). This portal plays critical roles in head assembly, genome packaging, neck/tail attachment, and genome ejection (Probable). The portal protein multimerizes as a single ring-shaped homododecamer arranged around a central channel (PubMed:6232391). Binds to the terminase subunits to form the packaging machine (PubMed:7799432). From Escherichia phage lambda (Bacteriophage lambda).
  14835..14857   -  protein_bind   lac operator (fragment): The lac repressor binds to the lac operator to inhibit transcription in E. coli. This inhibition can be relieved by adding lactose or isopropyl-β-D-thiogalactopyranoside (IPTG). lac repressor encoded by lacI
  14861..14891   -  promoter       lac promoter: promoter for the E. coli lac operon
  14906..14927   -  protein_bind   CAP binding site: CAP binding activates transcription in the presence of cAMP. E. coli catabolite activator protein
  14940..15032   -  CDS            lacI (fragment): lac repressor; lacI; The lac repressor binds to the lac operator to inhibit transcription in E. coli. This inhibition can be relieved by adding lactose or isopropyl-β-D-thiogalactopyranoside (IPTG).
  15215..15803   -  rep_origin     ori: high-copy-number ColE1/pMB1/pBR322/pUC origin of replication
