[The description below was written by a language model from this plasmid's Addgene catalogue record and pLannotate feature annotations shown in this document.]
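Description:
XZ377 is a 15.8 kb PiggyBac donor plasmid for mammalian expression, designed to integrate a two-component VEGF-sensing "eLIDAR" synthetic receptor stably into a host genome when a PiggyBac transposase is supplied. It is propagated in E. coli under ampicillin selection (AmpR with its bla promoter) from a ColE1/pUC-type origin, although the catalogue lists it as low copy. It also carries an f1 origin and lacZα/lac promoter remnants from the cloning backbone. The automated feature table does not annotate the transposon terminal repeats. Short hits to lambda phage portal protein flanking the cargo are probably spurious matches or spacer sequence.

The main cassette is a single bicistronic transcript driven by the EF-1α promoter and ended by a bGH polyadenylation signal. The first cistron encodes the VEGFR1 (FLT1) signal peptide, a 3xFLAG tag, and the VEGFR1 ectodomain and transmembrane segment. These are fused to the ADAR2 deaminase domain carrying E488Q and T501A, with "TS" and "export" elements named in the construct title but not defined in the record. An EMCV IRES then drives translation of the second cistron: an HA-tagged VEGFR2 (KDR) ectodomain and transmembrane segment fused to tandem-dimer MS2 coat protein (tdMCP), an RNA hairpin-binding module. The kinase domains are thus replaced by an RNA editor and an RNA-binding domain. The design suggests that VEGF-induced association of the two chains brings the deaminase to MCP-bound RNA, giving a post-transcriptional output, although the record does not describe the reporter RNA.

A separate SV40 promoter drives PuroR-P2A-mTagBFP2, followed by a WPRE fragment and SV40 poly(A), which allows puromycin selection and blue-fluorescence tracking of integrated cells.
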