Addgene plasmid #233385: XZ377 (PB) EF1a-VEGFR1sp-3xFlag-VEGFR1(ecto+TM)-TS-ADAR2dd(QA)-export-IRESv0-VEGFR2sp-HA-VEGFR2(Ecto+TM)-TS-tdMCP-export
Purpose: PiggyBac donor plasmid with optimized VEGF-sensing eLIDAR receptor components separated by EMCV IRES, Puromycin resistance and BFP as marker
Depositing lab: Xiaojing Gao. Depositing organization: Stanford University. Publication: Post-transcriptional modular synthetic receptors. Zhang X, Mille-Fragoso LS, Kaseniit KE, Lee AP, Zhang M, Call CC, Hu Y, Xie Y, Gao XJ. Nat Chem Biol. 2025 Mar 28. doi: 10.1038/s41589-025-01872-w. PubMed 40155716.
Backbone
  Vector backbone: PiggyBac vector
  Vector type: Mammalian Expression
  Selectable markers: Puromycin ; TagBFP
Growth in bacteria
  Bacterial resistance: Ampicillin, 100 μg/mL
  Growth temperature: 30°C
  Growth strain: NEB Stable
  Copy number: Low Copy
Gene/Insert
  Gene/Insert name: VEGFR1(ecto+TM)-ADAR2dd (alt name: VEGFR2(ecto+TM)-tdMCP)
  Species: Synthetic
  Mutation: E488Q, T501A on ADAR2dd
  Promoter: EF1a
  Tag / fusion protein: FLAG, HA (N terminal on insert)
  Cloning method: Gibson Cloning
Terms and licenses: Academic/Nonprofit Terms; Industry Terms: Not Available to Industry
Depositor comments: https://benchling.com/s/seq-IJc8X8Mp4fhLXZAqjJBh?m=slm-qTiKEf7qGQFLc7a987iR for annotated sequence file. Please visit https://doi.org/10.1101/2024.05.03.592453 for bioRxiv preprint.
How to cite: XZ377 (PB) EF1a-VEGFR1sp-3xFlag-VEGFR1(ecto+TM)-TS-ADAR2dd(QA)-export-IRESv0-VEGFR2sp-HA-VEGFR2(Ecto+TM)-TS-tdMCP-export was a gift from Xiaojing Gao (Addgene plasmid # 233385 ; http://n2t.net/addgene:233385 ; RRID:Addgene_233385)
